>Addgene plasmid #184736 | pX459-homo_PLA2G4A-2 | addgene full sequence | sequence record 362121 | Addgene NGS Result
TTCCTGGCCTTTTGCTGGCCTTTTGCTCACATGTGAGGGCCTATTTCCCATGATTCCTTCATATTTGCAT
ATACGATACAAGGCTGTTAGAGAGATAATTGGAATTAATTTGACTGTAAACACAAAGATATTAGTACAAA
ATACGTGACGTAGAAAGTAATAATTTCTTGGGTAGTTTGCAGTTTTAAAATTATGTTTTAAAATGGACTA
TCATATGCTTACCGTAACTTGAAAGTATTTCGATTTCTTGGCTTTATATATCTTGTGGAAAGGACGAAAC
ACCGCACCACTACCGTAAACTTGTGTTTTAGAGCTAGAAATAGCAAGTTAAAATAAGGCTAGTCCGTTAT
CAACTTGAAAAAGTGGCACCGAGTCGGTGCTTTTTTGTTTTAGAGCTAGAAATAGCAAGTTAAAATAAGG
CTAGTCCGTTTTTAGCGCGTGCGCCAATTCTGCAGACAAATGGCTCTAGAGGTACCCGTTACATAACTTA
CGGTAAATGGCCCGCCTGGCTGACCGCCCAACGACCCCCGCCCATTGACGTCAATAGTAACGCCAATAGG
GACTTTCCATTGACGTCAATGGGTGGAGTATTTACGGTAAACTGCCCACTTGGCAGTACATCAAGTGTAT
CATATGCCAAGTACGCCCCCTATTGACGTCAATGACGGTAAATGGCCCGCCTGGCATTGTGCCCAGTACA
TGACCTTATGGGACTTTCCTACTTGGCAGTACATCTACGTATTAGTCATCGCTATTACCATGGTCGAGGT
GAGCCCCACGTTCTGCTTCACTCTCCCCATCTCCCCCCCCTCCCCACCCCCAATTTTGTATTTATTTATT
TTTTAATTATTTTGTGCAGCGATGGGGGCGGGGGGGGGGGGGNGGGNGCGNNCCNGGGNGGGGNGGGGGG
GGGGGGGGGGGGGGGGGGGGGGGGGGGGGGGGGGGGGGGGGGGGGGGBVDKGGGGGGGBGVBBBGDDGGG
GGGNGGGGGGGGGGGGGGGGGGGGGGGNGNGNSGSSGGGGGGGGSGGGGSGGGGSGRGGGGSGGGGSGGG
GCGAGGCGGAGAGGTGCGGCGGCAGCCAATCAGAGCGGCGCGCTCCGAAAGTTTCCTTTTATGGCGAGGC
GGCGGCGGCGGCGGCCCTATAAAAAGCGAAGCGCGCGGCGGGCGGGAGTCGCTGCGCGCTGCCTTCGCCC
CGTGCCCCGCTCCGCCGCCGCCTCGCGCCGCCCGCCCCGGCTCTGACTGACCGCGTTACTCCCACAGGTG
AGCGGGCGGGACGGCCCTTCTCCTCCGGGCTGTAATTAGCTGAGCAAGAGGTAAGGGTTTAAGGGATGGT
TGGTTGGTGGGGTATTAATGTTTAATTACCTGGAGCACCTGCCTGAAATCACTTTTTTTCAGGTTGGACC
GGTGCCACCATGGACTATAAGGACCACGACGGAGACTACAAGGATCATGATATTGATTACAAAGACGATG
ACGATAAGATGGCCCCAAAGAAGAAGCGGAAGGTCGGTATCCACGGAGTCCCAGCAGCCGACAAGAAGTA
CAGCATCGGCCTGGACATCGGCACCAACTCTGTGGGCTGGGCCGTGATCACCGACGAGTACAAGGTGCCC
AGCAAGAAATTCAAGGTGCTGGGCAACACCGACCGGCACAGCATCAAGAAGAACCTGATCGGAGCCCTGC
TGTTCGACAGCGGCGAAACAGCCGAGGCCACCCGGCTGAAGAGAACCGCCAGAAGAAGATACACCAGACG
GAAGAACCGGATCTGCTATCTGCAAGAGATCTTCAGCAACGAGATGGCCAAGGTGGACGACAGCTTCTTC
CACAGACTGGAAGAGTCCTTCCTGGTGGAAGAGGATAAGAAGCACGAGCGGCACCCCATCTTCGGCAACA
TCGTGGACGAGGTGGCCTACCACGAGAAGTACCCCACCATCTACCACCTGAGAAAGAAACTGGTGGACAG
CACCGACAAGGCCGACCTGCGGCTGATCTATCTGGCCCTGGCCCACATGATCAAGTTCCGGGGCCACTTC
CTGATCGAGGGCGACCTGAACCCCGACAACAGCGACGTGGACAAGCTGTTCATCCAGCTGGTGCAGACCT
ACAACCAGCTGTTCGAGGAAAACCCCATCAACGCCAGCGGCGTGGACGCCAAGGCCATCCTGTCTGCCAG
ACTGAGCAAGAGCAGACGGCTGGAAAATCTGATCGCCCAGCTGCCCGGCGAGAAGAAGAATGGCCTGTTC
GGAAACCTGATTGCCCTGAGCCTGGGCCTGACCCCCAACTTCAAGAGCAACTTCGACCTGGCCGAGGATG
CCAAACTGCAGCTGAGCAAGGACACCTACGACGACGACCTGGACAACCTGCTGGCCCAGATCGGCGACCA
GTACGCCGACCTGTTTCTGGCCGCCAAGAACCTGTCCGACGCCATCCTGCTGAGCGACATCCTGAGAGTG
AACACCGAGATCACCAAGGCCCCCCTGAGCGCCTCTATGATCAAGAGATACGACGAGCACCACCAGGACC
TGACCCTGCTGAAAGCTCTCGTGCGGCAGCAGCTGCCTGAGAAGTACAAAGAGATTTTCTTCGACCAGAG
CAAGAACGGCTACGCCGGCTACATTGACGGCGGAGCCAGCCAGGAAGAGTTCTACAAGTTCATCAAGCCC
ATCCTGGAAAAGATGGACGGCACCGAGGAACTGCTCGTGAAGCTGAACAGAGAGGACCTGCTGCGGAAGC
AGCGGACCTTCGACAACGGCAGCATCCCCCACCAGATCCACCTGGGAGAGCTGCACGCCATTCTGCGGCG
GCAGGAAGATTTTTACCCATTCCTGAAGGACAACCGGGAAAAGATCGAGAAGATCCTGACCTTCCGCATC
CCCTACTACGTGGGCCCTCTGGCCAGGGGAAACAGCAGATTCGCCTGGATGACCAGAAAGAGCGAGGAAA
CCATCACCCCCTGGAACTTCGAGGAAGTGGTGGACAAGGGCGCTTCCGCCCAGAGCTTCATCGAGCGGAT
GACCAACTTCGATAAGAACCTGCCCAACGAGAAGGTGCTGCCCAAGCACAGCCTGCTGTACGAGTACTTC
ACCGTGTATAACGAGCTGACCAAAGTGAAATACGTGACCGAGGGAATGAGAAAGCCCGCCTTCCTGAGCG
GCGAGCAGAAAAAGGCCATCGTGGACCTGCTGTTCAAGACCAACCGGAAAGTGACCGTGAAGCAGCTGAA
AGAGGACTACTTCAAGAAAATCGAGTGCTTCGACTCCGTGGAAATCTCCGGCGTGGAAGATCGGTTCAAC
GCCTCCCTGGGCACATACCACGATCTGCTGAAAATTATCAAGGACAAGGACTTCCTGGACAATGAGGAAA
ACGAGGACATTCTGGAAGATATCGTGCTGACCCTGACACTGTTTGAGGACAGAGAGATGATCGAGGAACG
GCTGAAAACCTATGCCCACCTGTTCGACGACAAAGTGATGAAGCAGCTGAAGCGGCGGAGATACACCGGC
TGGGGCAGGCTGAGCCGGAAGCTGATCAACGGCATCCGGGACAAGCAGTCCGGCAAGACAATCCTGGATT
TCCTGAAGTCCGACGGCTTCGCCAACAGAAACTTCATGCAGCTGATCCACGACGACAGCCTGACCTTTAA
AGAGGACATCCAGAAAGCCCAGGTGTCCGGCCAGGGCGATAGCCTGCACGAGCACATTGCCAATCTGGCC
GGCAGCCCCGCCATTAAGAAGGGCATCCTGCAGACAGTGAAGGTGGTGGACGAGCTCGTGAAAGTGATGG
GCCGGCACAAGCCCGAGAACATCGTGATCGAAATGGCCAGAGAGAACCAGACCACCCAGAAGGGACAGAA
GAACAGCCGCGAGAGAATGAAGCGGATCGAAGAGGGCATCAAAGAGCTGGGCAGCCAGATCCTGAAAGAA
CACCCCGTGGAAAACACCCAGCTGCAGAACGAGAAGCTGTACCTGTACTACCTGCAGAATGGGCGGGATA
TGTACGTGGACCAGGAACTGGACATCAACCGGCTGTCCGACTACGATGTGGACCATATCGTGCCTCAGAG
CTTTCTGAAGGACGACTCCATCGACAACAAGGTGCTGACCAGAAGCGACAAGAACCGGGGCAAGAGCGAC
AACGTGCCCTCCGAAGAGGTCGTGAAGAAGATGAAGAACTACTGGCGGCAGCTGCTGAACGCCAAGCTGA
TTACCCAGAGAAAGTTCGACAATCTGACCAAGGCCGAGAGAGGCGGCCTGAGCGAACTGGATAAGGCCGG
CTTCATCAAGAGACAGCTGGTGGAAACCCGGCAGATCACAAAGCACGTGGCACAGATCCTGGACTCCCGG
ATGAACACTAAGTACGACGAGAATGACAAGCTGATCCGGGAAGTGAAAGTGATCACCCTGAAGTCCAAGC
TGGTGTCCGATTTCCGGAAGGATTTCCAGTTTTACAAAGTGCGCGAGATCAACAACTACCACCACGCCCA
CGACGCCTACCTGAACGCCGTCGTGGGAACCGCCCTGATCAAAAAGTACCCTAAGCTGGAAAGCGAGTTC
GTGTACGGCGACTACAAGGTGTACGACGTGCGGAAGATGATCGCCAAGAGCGAGCAGGAAATCGGCAAGG
CTACCGCCAAGTACTTCTTCTACAGCAACATCATGAACTTTTTCAAGACCGAGATTACCCTGGCCAACGG
CGAGATCCGGAAGCGGCCTCTGATCGAGACAAACGGCGAAACCGGGGAGATCGTGTGGGATAAGGGCCGG
GATTTTGCCACCGTGCGGAAAGTGCTGAGCATGCCCCAAGTGAATATCGTGAAAAAGACCGAGGTGCAGA
CAGGCGGCTTCAGCAAAGAGTCTATCCTGCCCAAGAGGAACAGCGATAAGCTGATCGCCAGAAAGAAGGA
CTGGGACCCTAAGAAGTACGGCGGCTTCGACAGCCCCACCGTGGCCTATTCTGTGCTGGTGGTGGCCAAA
GTGGAAAAGGGCAAGTCCAAGAAACTGAAGAGTGTGAAAGAGCTGCTGGGGATCACCATCATGGAAAGAA
GCAGCTTCGAGAAGAATCCCATCGACTTTCTGGAAGCCAAGGGCTACAAAGAAGTGAAAAAGGACCTGAT
CATCAAGCTGCCTAAGTACTCCCTGTTCGAGCTGGAAAACGGCCGGAAGAGAATGCTGGCCTCTGCCGGC
GAACTGCAGAAGGGAAACGAACTGGCCCTGCCCTCCAAATATGTGAACTTCCTGTACCTGGCCAGCCACT
ATGAGAAGCTGAAGGGCTCCCCCGAGGATAATGAGCAGAAACAGCTGTTTGTGGAACAGCACAAGCACTA
CCTGGACGAGATCATCGAGCAGATCAGCGAGTTCTCCAAGAGAGTGATCCTGGCCGACGCTAATCTGGAC
AAAGTGCTGTCCGCCTACAACAAGCACCGGGATAAGCCCATCAGAGAGCAGGCCGAGAATATCATCCACC
TGTTTACCCTGACCAATCTGGGAGCCCCTGCCGCCTTCAAGTACTTTGACACCACCATCGACCGGAAGAG
GTACACCAGCACCAAAGAGGTGCTGGACGCCACCCTGATCCACCAGAGCATCACCGGCCTGTACGAGACA
CGGATCGACCTGTCTCAGCTGGGAGGCGACAAAAGGCCGGCGGCCACGAAAAAGGCCGGCCAGGCAAAAA
AGAAAAAGGAATTCGGCAGTGGAGAGGGCAGAGGAAGTCTGCTAACATGCGGTGACGTCGAGGAGAATCC
TGGCCCAATGACCGAGTACAAGCCCACGGTGCGCCTCGCCACCCGCGACGACGTCCCCAGGGCCGTACGC
ACCCTCGCCGCCGCGTTCGCCGACTACCCCGCCACGCGCCACACCGTCGATCCGGACCGCCACATCGAGC
GGGTCACCGAGCTGCAAGAACTCTTCCTCACGCGCGTCGGGCTCGACATCGGCAAGGTGTGGGTCGCGGA
CGACGGCGCCGCGGTGGCGGTCTGGACCACGCCGGAGAGCGTCGAAGCGGGGGCGGTGTTCGCCGAGATC
GGCCCGCGCATGGCCGAGTTGAGCGGTTCCCGGCTGGCCGCGCAGCAACAGATGGAAGGCCTCCTGGCGC
CGCACCGGCCCAAGGAGCCCGCGTGGTTCCTGGCCACCGTCGGCGTCTCGCCCGACCACCAGGGCAAGGG
TCTGGGCAGCGCCGTCGTGCTCCCCGGAGTGGAGGCGGCCGAGCGCGCCGGGGTGCCCGCCTTCCTGGAG
ACCTCCGCGCCCCACAACCTCCCCTTCTACGAGCGGCTCGGCTTCACCGTCACCGCCGACGTCGAGGTGC
CCGAAGGACCGCGCACCTGGTGCATGACCCGCAAGCCCGGTGCCTGAGAATTCTAACTAGAGCTCGCTGA
TCAGCCTCGACTGTGCCTTCTAGTTGCCAGCCATCTGTTGTTTGCCCCTCCCCCGTGCCTTCCTTGACCC
TGGAAGGTGCCACTCCCACTGTCCTTTCCTAATAAAATGAGGAAATTGCATCGCATTGTCTGAGTAGGTG
TCATTCTATTCTGGGGGGTGGGGTGGGGCAGGACAGCAAGGGGGAGGATTGGGAAGAGAATAGCAGGCAT
GCTGGGGAGCGGCCGCAGGAACCCCTAGTGATGGAGTTGGCCACTCCCTCTCTGCGCGCTCGCTCGCTCA
CTGAGGCCGGGCGACCAAAGGTCGCCCGACGCCCGGGCTTTGCCCGGGCGGCCTCAGTGAGCGAGCGAGC
GCGCAGCTGCCTGCAGGGGCGCCTGATGCGGTATTTTCTCCTTACGCATCTGTGCGGTATTTCACACCGC
ATA
[95 nt withheld, positions 6794-6888]
T
[46 nt withheld, positions 6890-6935]
C
[141 nt withheld, positions 6937-7077]
CCTTTGACGTTGGAGTCCACGTTCTTT
[37 nt withheld, positions 7105-7141]
ACTCTATCTCGGGCTATTCTTTTGATTTATAAGGGATTTTGCCGATTTCGGTCTATTGGTTAAAAAATGA
GCTGATTTAACAAAAATTTAACGCGAATTTTAACAAAATATTAACGTTTACAATTTTATGGTGCACTCTC
AGTACAATCTGCTCTGATGCCGCATAGTTAAGCCAGCCCCGACACCCGCCAACACCCGCTGACGCGCCCT
GACGGGCTTGTCTGCTCCCGGCATCCGCTTACAGACAAGCTGTGACCGTCTCCGGGAGCTGCATGTGTCA
GAGGTTTTCACCGTCATCACCGAAACGCGCGAGACGAAAGGGCCTCGTGATACGCCTATTTTTATAGGTT
AATGTCATGATAATAATGGTTTCTTAGACGTCAGGTGGCACTTTTCGGGGAAATGTGCGCGGAACCCCTA
TTTGTTTATTTTTCTAAATACATTCAAATATGTATCCGCTCATGAGACAATAACCCTGATAAATGCTTCA
ATAATATTGAAAAAGGAAGAGTATGAGTATTCAACATTTCCGTGTCGCCCTTATTCCCTTTTTTGCGGCA
TTTTGCCTTCCTGTTTTTGCTCACCCAGAAACGCTGGTGAAAGTAAAAGATGCTGAAGATCAGTTGGGTG
CACGAGTGGGTTACATCGAACTGGATCTCAACAGCGGTAAGATCCTTGAGAGTTTTCGCCCCGAAGAACG
TTTTCCAATGATGAGCACTTTTAAAGTTCTGCTATGTGGCGCGGTATTATCCCGTATTGACGCCGGGCAA
GAGCAACTCGGTCGCCGCATACACTATTCTCAGAATGACTTGGTTGAGTACTCACCAGTCACAGAAAAGC
ATCTTACGGATGGCATGACAGTAAGAGAATTATGCAGTGCTGCCATAACCATGAGTGATAACACTGCGGC
CAACTTACTTCTGACAACGATCGGAGGACCGAAGGAGCTAACCGCTTTTTTGCACAACATGGGGGATCAT
GTAACTCGCCTTGATCGTTGGGAACCGGAGCTGAATGAAGCCATACCAAACGACGAGCGTGACACCACGA
TGCCTGTAGCAATGGCAACAACGTTGCGCAAACTATTAACTGGCGAACTACTTACTCTAGCTTCCCGGCA
ACAATTAATAGACTGGATGGAGGCGGATAAAGTTGCAGGACCACTTCTGCGCTCGGCCCTTCCGGCTGGC
TGGTTTATTGCTGATAAATCTGGAGCCGGTGAGCGTGGAAGCCGCGGTATCATTGCAGCACTGGGGCCAG
ATGGTAAGCCCTCCCGTATCGTAGTTATCTACACGACGGGGAGTCAGGCAACTATGGATGAACGAAATAG
ACAGATCGCTGAGATAGGTGCCTCACTGATTAAGCATTGGTAACTGTCAGACCAAGTTTACTCATATATA
CTTTAGATTGATTTAAAACTTCATTTTTAATTTAAAAGGATCTAGGTGAAGATCCTTTTTGATAATCTCA
TGACCAAAATCCCTTAACGTGAGTTTTCGTTCCACTGAGCGTCAGACCCCGTAGAAAAGATCAAAGGATC
TTCTTGAGATCCTTTTTTTCTGCGCGTAATCTGCTGCTTGCAAACAAAAAAACCACCGCTACCAGCGGTG
GTTTGTTTGCCGGATCAAGAGCTACCAACTCTTTTTCCGAAGGTAACTGGCTTCAGCAGAGCGCAGATAC
CAAATACTGTTCTTCTAGTGTAGCCGTAGTTAGGCCACCACTTCAAGAACTCTGTAGCACCGCCTACATA
CCTCGCTCTGCTAATCCTGTTACCAGTGGCTGCTGCCAGTGGCGATAAGTCGTGTCTTACCGGGTTGGAC
TCAAGACGATAGTTACCGGATAAGGCGCAGCGGTCGGGCTGAACGGGGGGTTCGTGCACACAGCCCAGCT
TGGAGCGAACGACCTACACCGAACTGAGATACCTACAGCGTGAGCTATGAGAAAGCGCCACGCTTCCCGA
AGGGAGAAAGGCGGACAGGTATCCGGTAAGCGGCAGGGTCGGAACAGGAGAGCGCACGAGGGAGCTTCCA
GGGGGAAACGCCTGGTATCTTTATAGTCCTGTCGGGTTTCGCCACCTCTGACTTGAGCGTCGATTTTTGT
GATGCTCGTCAGGGGGGCGGAGCCTATGGAAAAACGCCAGCAACGCGGCCTTTTTACGG
Features (pLannotate 1.2.2; 23 found; start..end, strand, type, name):
     35..275     +  promoter       U6 promoter: RNA polymerase III promoter for human U6 snRNA
    305..380     +  misc_RNA       gRNA scaffold: guide RNA scaffold for the Streptococcus pyogenes CRISPR/Cas9 system
    387..430     +  misc_RNA       gRNA scaffold (fragment): guide RNA scaffold for the Streptococcus pyogenes CRISPR/Cas9 system
    477..762     +  enhancer       CMV enhancer: human cytomegalovirus immediate early enhancer; contains an 18-bp deletion relative to the standard CMV enhancer
    764..882     +  promoter       chicken β-actin promoter (fragment): contains a 21-bp deletion relative to the standard chicken β-actin promoter
    905..926     +  promoter       chicken β-actin promoter (fragment): No description available
    931..952     +  promoter       chicken β-actin promoter (fragment): No description available
    986..1006    +  promoter       chicken β-actin promoter (fragment): contains a 21-bp deletion relative to the standard chicken β-actin promoter
   1017..1164    +  promoter       chicken β-actin promoter (fragment): contains a 21-bp deletion relative to the standard chicken β-actin promoter
   1165..1392    +  intron         hybrid intron: hybrid between chicken β-actin (CBA) and minute virus of mice (MMV) introns (Gray et al., 2011)
   1530..3131    +  CDS            Cas9(N): N-terminal portion of Streptococcus pyogenes Cas9 (Zetsche et al., 2015)
   3132..5630    +  CDS            Cas9(C): C-terminal portion of Streptococcus pyogenes Cas9 (Zetsche et al., 2015)
   5631..5678    +  CDS            nucleoplasmin NLS: bipartite nuclear localization signal from nucleoplasmin
   5748..6347    +  CDS            PuroR (fragment): puromycin N-acetyltransferase; pac from Streptomyces; confers resistance to puromycin
   6381..6492    +  polyA_signal   bGH poly(A) signal: bovine growth hormone polyadenylation signal
   6597..6737    +  repeat_region  AAV2 ITR: inverted terminal repeat of adeno-associated virus serotype 2 inverted
   6742..6793    -  misc_feature   bom (fragment): basis of mobility region from pBR322
   6812..7267    +  rep_origin     f1 ori (sequence partly withheld): f1 bacteriophage origin of replication; arrow indicates direction of (+) strand synthesis
   7268..7317    -  misc_feature   bom (fragment): basis of mobility region from pBR322
   7419..7454    -  CDS            rop (fragment): Rop protein, which maintains plasmids at low copy number; rop
   7549..7653    +  promoter       AmpR promoter: bla
   7654..8514    +  CDS            AmpR: β-lactamase; bla; confers resistance to ampicillin, carbenicillin, and related antibiotics
   8685..9273    +  rep_origin     ori: high-copy-number ColE1/pMB1/pBR322/pUC origin of replication
