[The description below was written by a language model from this plasmid's Addgene catalogue record and pLannotate feature annotations shown in this document.]
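Description:
pX459-homo_PLA2G4A-2 is an all-in-one CRISPR/Cas9 plasmid built on the pX459 backbone for transient transfection of mammalian cells, deposited for knocking out cPLA2 (the human PLA2G4A gene) in HeLa cells. It is propagated in E. coli through a high-copy ColE1/pUC-type origin with ampicillin selection from the β-lactamase gene. An f1 phage origin is also present. The catalogue lists the size as about 9,000 bp, while the sequenced record is 9,300 nt. The annotated features otherwise match the expected pX459 layout.

The plasmid carries two expression units. A human U6 RNA polymerase III promoter drives a single guide RNA. The synthetic PLA2G4A-targeting spacer is not annotated separately, but it presumably occupies the short gap between the promoter and the Streptococcus pyogenes gRNA scaffold. Downstream, a hybrid promoter made of the CMV enhancer, the chicken β-actin promoter and a hybrid intron drives S. pyogenes Cas9. The annotation tool reports Cas9 as adjoining N- and C-terminal portions that together form one continuous coding sequence, followed by a nucleoplasmin nuclear localization signal. The puromycin N-acetyltransferase gene lies shortly after Cas9 and ahead of the single bGH polyadenylation signal. This arrangement is consistent with co-expression from the same transcript, although no linking element such as a 2A peptide is annotated in the table. A single AAV2 ITR follows the cassette as a backbone remnant, and it is not enough for AAV packaging.

In use, transfected cells can be enriched by puromycin selection. Cas9 guided to PLA2G4A then makes a double-strand break, and error-prone repair of that break can disrupt the gene to yield cPLA2-deficient cells. The "-2" in the name suggests it is one of several guides designed against this gene, though the record does not say so.
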