Addgene plasmid #184736: pX459-homo_PLA2G4A-2
Purpose: cPLA2-KO in HeLa
Depositing lab: Michiyuki Matsuda. Depositing organization: Kyoto University, Graduate School of Biostudies. Publication: Calcium transients trigger switch-like discharge of prostaglandin E(2) in an extracellular signal-regulated kinase-dependent manner. Watabe T, Yamahira S, Takakura K, Thumkeo D, Narumiya S, Matsuda M, Terai K. eLife. 2024 Jan 26;12:RP86727. doi: 10.7554/eLife.86727. PubMed 38276879.
Backbone
  Vector backbone: pX459
  Backbone size w/o insert (bp): 9000
  Total vector size (bp): 9000
  Vector type: CRISPR
  Selectable markers: Puromycin
Growth in bacteria
  Bacterial resistance: Ampicillin, 100 μg/mL
  Growth temperature: 37°C
  Growth strain: DH5alpha
  Copy number: Unknown
Gene/Insert
  Gene/Insert name: A gRNA targeting the human cPLA2 gene.
  Species: Synthetic
Terms and licenses: Academic/Nonprofit Terms; Industry Terms: Not Available to Industry
How to cite: pX459-homo_PLA2G4A-2 was a gift from Michiyuki Matsuda (Addgene plasmid # 184736 ; http://n2t.net/addgene:184736 ; RRID:Addgene_184736)
